Addgene plasmid #188942: pET28-his6-HA3-CLIP
Purpose: T7 expression vector for making his6- and HA3-tagged CLIP protein
Depositing lab: Stephen Buratowski. Depositing organization: Harvard Medical School. Publication: A set of Saccharomyces cerevisiae integration vectors for fluorescent dye labeling of proteins. Baek I, Le SN, Jeon J, Chun Y, Reed C, Buratowski S. G3 (Bethesda). 2022 Aug 9. pii: 6659097. doi: 10.1093/g3journal/jkac201. PubMed 35944214.
Backbone
  Vector backbone: pET-28a
  Vector type: Bacterial Expression
Growth in bacteria
  Bacterial resistance: Kanamycin, 50 μg/mL
  Growth temperature: 37°C
  Growth strain: DH5alpha
  Copy number: High Copy
Gene/Insert
  Gene/Insert name: his6-HA3-CLIP
  Species: Synthetic
  Cloning method: Gibson Cloning
Terms and licenses: Academic/Nonprofit Terms; Industry Terms: Not Available to Industry
How to cite: pET28-his6-HA3-CLIP was a gift from Stephen Buratowski (Addgene plasmid # 188942 ; http://n2t.net/addgene:188942 ; RRID:Addgene_188942)
