[The description below was written by a language model from this plasmid's Addgene catalogue record and pLannotate feature annotations shown in this document.]
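Description:
pET28-his6-HA3-CLIP is a 6,040 bp bacterial expression plasmid built on the pET-28a backbone for producing a recombinant, epitope-tagged CLIP protein in E. coli. It carries a kanamycin resistance gene (aminoglycoside phosphotransferase) for selection and replicates from a ColE1/pMB1-type origin. The catalogue lists it as high copy, although the backbone also retains the rop gene and the bom mobility region from pBR322, which are normally associated with moderated copy number. An f1 phage origin is present as well, along with short tetracycline-resistance gene fragments that are non-functional remnants of the pBR322 lineage.

The synthetic insert, assembled by Gibson cloning, sits in the standard pET expression cassette: a T7 promoter followed by a lac operator, the strong T7 gene 10 ribosome binding site, and a downstream T7 terminator. The plasmid-borne lacI gene supplies lac repressor, so transcription is held off until induced with IPTG in a host that expresses T7 RNA polymerase. The encoded protein begins with the pET-28a N-terminal leader, annotated as a His-tag fragment, a thrombin cleavage site and the T7 gene 10 leader tag. This leader is followed by three tandem HA epitopes and then the CLIP-tag, an O6-alkylguanine-DNA-alkyltransferase variant that reacts covalently with benzylcytosine derivatives. A short His-tag fragment is also annotated downstream of CLIP, corresponding to the vector's optional C-terminal tag; the record does not state whether it is translated.

The His6 tag allows metal-affinity purification and the HA3 epitope allows immunodetection. The associated work concerns yeast vectors for fluorescent dye labelling of proteins, but the record does not specify how the purified protein is used beyond its production.
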