Features (pLannotate 1.2.2; 23 found; start..end, strand, type, name):
     21..449     +  rep_origin     f1 ori (sequence partly withheld): f1 bacteriophage origin of replication; arrow indicates direction of (+) strand synthesis
    502..559     +  promoter       AmpR promoter (fragment): bla
    568..1383    -  CDS            KanR: aminoglycoside phosphotransferase; aph(3')-Ia; confers resistance to kanamycin in bacteria or G418 (Geneticin®) in eukaryotes
   1505..2093    +  rep_origin     ori: high-copy-number ColE1/pMB1/pBR322/pUC origin of replication
   2279..2418    -  misc_feature   bom: basis of mobility region from pBR322
   2520..2711    -  CDS            rop: Rop protein, which maintains plasmids at low copy number; rop
   2728..3108    +  CDS            YPB1_ECOLX: Protein predicted: Swiss-Prot protein existence level 4. From Escherichia coli.
   3180..3471    -  CDS            TcR (fragment): tetracycline efflux protein; tet; confers resistance to tetracycline
   3486..3507    -  protein_bind   CAP binding site: CAP binding activates transcription in the presence of cAMP. E. coli catabolite activator protein
   3520..4602    -  CDS            lacI: lac repressor; lacI; The lac repressor binds to the lac operator to inhibit transcription in E. coli. This inhibition can be relieved by adding lactose or isopropyl-β-D-thiogalactopyranoside (IPTG).
   4603..4680    -  promoter       lacI promoter: lacI
   4688..4967    -  CDS            TcR (fragment): tetracycline efflux protein; tet; confers resistance to tetracycline
   4989..5007    +  promoter       T7 promoter: promoter for bacteriophage T7 RNA polymerase
   5008..5032    +  protein_bind   lac operator: The lac repressor binds to the lac operator to inhibit transcription in E. coli. This inhibition can be relieved by adding lactose or isopropyl-β-D-thiogalactopyranoside (IPTG). lac repressor encoded by lacI
   5047..5069    +  RBS            RBS: efficient ribosome binding site from bacteriophage T7 gene 10 (Olins and Rangwala, 1989)
   5088..5104    +  CDS            capTEV™ (fragment): composite tag for in vivo biotinylation, TEV protease cleavage, and 6xHis tagging
   5115..5132    +  CDS            thrombin site: thrombin recognition and cleavage site
   5136..5168    +  CDS            T7 tag (gene 10 leader): leader peptide from bacteriophage T7 gene 10 promotes efficient translation in E. coli
   5178..5267    +  CDS            3xHA: three tandem HA epitope tags
   5298..5843    +  CDS            CLIP-tag™: human O6-alkylguanine-DNA-alkyltransferase variant that forms covalent bonds with benzylcytosine derivatives fast-reacting variant, optimized for mammalian expression
   5893..5910    +  CDS            9xHis (fragment): 9xHis affinity tag
   5920..5969    +  CDS            SET1 (fragment): solubility-enhancement tag derived from T7 phage gene 10B
   5977..6024    +  terminator     T7 terminator: transcription terminator for bacteriophage T7 RNA polymerase
>Addgene plasmid #188942 | pET28-his6-HA3-CLIP | addgene full sequence | sequence record 371359 | Addgene NGS Result
TATCCGGATTGGCGAATGGG
[124 nt withheld, positions 21-144]
C
[91 nt withheld, positions 146-236]
A
[49 nt withheld, positions 238-286]
CCTTTGACGTTGGAGTCCACGTTCTTT
[37 nt withheld, positions 314-350]
ACCCTATCTCGGTCTATTCTTTTGATTTATAAGGGATTTTGCCGATTTCGGCCTATTGGTTAAAAAATGA
GCTGATTTAACAAAAATTTAACGCGAATTTTAACAAAATATTAACGCTTACAATTTAGGTGGCACTTTTC
GGGGAAATGTGCGCGGAACCCCTATTTGTTTATTTTTCTAAATACATTCAAATATGTATCCGCTCATGAA
TTAATTCTTAGAAAAACTCATCGAGCATCAAATGAAACTGCAATTTATTCATATCAGGATTATCAATACC
ATATTTTTGAAAAAGCCGTTTCTGTAATGAAGGAGAAAACTCACCGAGGCAGTTCCATAGGATGGCAAGA
TCCTGGTATCGGTCTGCGATTCCGACTCGTCCAACATCAATACAACCTATTAATTTCCCCTCGTCAAAAA
TAAGGTTATCAAGTGAGAAATCACCATGAGTGACGACTGAATCCGGTGAGAATGGCAAAAGTTTATGCAT
TTCTTTCCAGACTTGTTCAACAGGCCAGCCATTACGCTCGTCATCAAAATCACTCGCATCAACCAAACCG
TTATTCATTCGTGATTGCGCCTGAGCGAGACGAAATACGCGATCGCTGTTAAAAGGACAATTACAAACAG
GAATCGAATGCAACCGGCGCAGGAACACTGCCAGCGCATCAACAATATTTTCACCTGAATCAGGATATTC
TTCTAATACCTGGAATGCTGTTTTCCCGGGGATCGCAGTGGTGAGTAACCATGCATCATCAGGAGTACGG
ATAAAATGCTTGATGGTCGGAAGAGGCATAAATTCCGTCAGCCAGTTTAGTCTGACCATCTCATCTGTAA
CATCATTGGCAACGCTACCTTTGCCATGTTTCAGAAACAACTCTGGCGCATCGGGCTTCCCATACAATCG
ATAGATTGTCGCACCTGATTGCCCGACATTATCGCGAGCCCATTTATACCCATATAAATCAGCATCCATG
TTGGAATTTAATCGCGGCCTAGAGCAAGACGTTTCCCGTTGAATATGGCTCATAACACCCCTTGTATTAC
TGTTTATGTAAGCAGACAGTTTTATTGTTCATGACCAAAATCCCTTAACGTGAGTTTTCGTTCCACTGAG
CGTCAGACCCCGTAGAAAAGATCAAAGGATCTTCTTGAGATCCTTTTTTTCTGCGCGTAATCTGCTGCTT
GCAAACAAAAAAACCACCGCTACCAGCGGTGGTTTGTTTGCCGGATCAAGAGCTACCAACTCTTTTTCCG
AAGGTAACTGGCTTCAGCAGAGCGCAGATACCAAATACTGTCCTTCTAGTGTAGCCGTAGTTAGGCCACC
ACTTCAAGAACTCTGTAGCACCGCCTACATACCTCGCTCTGCTAATCCTGTTACCAGTGGCTGCTGCCAG
TGGCGATAAGTCGTGTCTTACCGGGTTGGACTCAAGACGATAGTTACCGGATAAGGCGCAGCGGTCGGGC
TGAACGGGGGGTTCGTGCACACAGCCCAGCTTGGAGCGAACGACCTACACCGAACTGAGATACCTACAGC
GTGAGCTATGAGAAAGCGCCACGCTTCCCGAAGGGAGAAAGGCGGACAGGTATCCGGTAAGCGGCAGGGT
CGGAACAGGAGAGCGCACGAGGGAGCTTCCAGGGGGAAACGCCTGGTATCTTTATAGTCCTGTCGGGTTT
CGCCACCTCTGACTTGAGCGTCGATTTTTGTGATGCTCGTCAGGGGGGCGGAGCCTATGGAAAAACGCCA
GCAACGCGGCCTTTTTACGGTTCCTGGCCTTTTGCTGGCCTTTTGCTCACATGTTCTTTCCTGCGTTATC
CCCTGATTCTGTGGATAACCGTATTACCGCCTTTGAGTGAGCTGATACCGCTCGCCGCAGCCGAACGACC
GAGCGCAGCGAGTCAGTGAGCGAGGAAGCGGAAGAGCGCCTGATGCGGTATTTTCTCCTTACGCATCTGT
GCGGTATTTCACACCGCAATGGTGCACTCTCAGTACAATCTGCTCTGATGCCGCATAGTTAAGCCAGTAT
ACACTCCGCTATCGCTACGTGACTGGGTCATGGCTGCGCCCCGACACCCGCCAACACCCGCTGACGCGCC
CTGACGGGCTTGTCTGCTCCCGGCATCCGCTTACAGACAAGCTGTGACCGTCTCCGGGAGCTGCATGTGT
CAGAGGTTTTCACCGTCATCACCGAAACGCGCGAGGCAGCTGCGGTAAAGCTCATCAGCGTGGTCGTGAA
GCGATTCACAGATGTCTGCCTGTTCATCCGCGTCCAGCTCGTTGAGTTTCTCCAGAAGCGTTAATGTCTG
GCTTCTGATAAAGCGGGCCATGTTAAGGGCGGTTTTTTCCTGTTTGGTCACTGATGCCTCCGTGTAAGGG
GGATTTCTGTTCATGGGGGTAATGATACCGATGAAACGAGAGAGGATGCTCACGATACGGGTTACTGATG
ATGAACATGCCCGGTTACTGGAACGTTGTGAGGGTAAACAACTGGCGGTATGGATGCGGCGGGACCAGAG
AAAAATCACTCAGGGTCAATGCCAGCGCTTCGTTAATACAGATGTAGGTGTTCCACAGGGTAGCCAGCAG
CATCCTGCGATGCAGATCCGGAACATAATGGTGCAGGGCGCTGACTTCCGCGTTTCCAGACTTTACGAAA
CACGGAAACCGAAGACCATTCATGTTGTTGCTCAGGTCGCAGACGTTTTGCAGCAGCAGTCGCTTCACGT
TCGCTCGCGTATCGGTGATTCATTCTGCTAACCAGTAAGGCAACCCCGCCAGCCTAGCCGGGTCCTCAAC
GACAGGAGCACGATCATGCGCACCCGTGGGGCCGCCATGCCGGCGATAATGGCCTGCTTCTCGCCGAAAC
GTTTGGTGGCGGGACCAGTGACGAAGGCTTGAGCGAGGGCGTGCAAGATTCCGAATACCGCAAGCGACAG
GCCGATCATCGTCGCGCTCCAGCGAAAGCGGTCCTCGCCGAAAATGACCCAGAGCGCTGCCGGCACCTGT
CCTACGAGTTGCATGATAAAGAAGACAGTCATAAGTGCGGCGACGATAGTCATGCCCCGCGCCCACCGGA
AGGAGCTGACTGGGTTGAAGGCTCTCAAGGGCATCGGTCGAGATCCCGGTGCCTAATGAGTGAGCTAACT
TACATTAATTGCGTTGCGCTCACTGCCCGCTTTCCAGTCGGGAAACCTGTCGTGCCAGCTGCATTAATGA
ATCGGCCAACGCGCGGGGAGAGGCGGTTTGCGTATTGGGCGCCAGGGTGGTTTTTCTTTTCACCAGTGAG
ACGGGCAACAGCTGATTGCCCTTCACCGCCTGGCCCTGAGAGAGTTGCAGCAAGCGGTCCACGCTGGTTT
GCCCCAGCAGGCGAAAATCCTGTTTGATGGTGGTTAACGGCGGGATATAACATGAGCTGTCTTCGGTATC
GTCGTATCCCACTACCGAGATATCCGCACCAACGCGCAGCCCGGACTCGGTAATGGCGCGCATTGCGCCC
AGCGCCATCTGATCGTTGGCAACCAGCATCGCAGTGGGAACGATGCCCTCATTCAGCATTTGCATGGTTT
GTTGAAAACCGGACATGGCACTCCAGTCGCCTTCCCGTTCCGCTATCGGCTGAATTTGATTGCGAGTGAG
ATATTTATGCCAGCCAGCCAGACGCAGACGCGCCGAGACAGAACTTAATGGGCCCGCTAACAGCGCGATT
TGCTGGTGACCCAATGCGACCAGATGCTCCACGCCCAGTCGCGTACCGTCTTCATGGGAGAAAATAATAC
TGTTGATGGGTGTCTGGTCAGAGACATCAAGAAATAACGCCGGAACATTAGTGCAGGCAGCTTCCACAGC
AATGGCATCCTGGTCATCCAGCGGATAGTTAATGATCAGCCCACTGACGCGTTGCGCGAGAAGATTGTGC
ACCGCCGCTTTACAGGCTTCGACGCCGCTTCGTTCTACCATCGACACCACCACGCTGGCACCCAGTTGAT
CGGCGCGAGATTTAATCGCCGCGACAATTTGCGACGGCGCGTGCAGGGCCAGACTGGAGGTGGCAACGCC
AATCAGCAACGACTGTTTGCCCGCCAGTTGTTGTGCCACGCGGTTGGGAATGTAATTCAGCTCCGCCATC
GCCGCTTCCACTTTTTCCCGCGTTTTCGCAGAAACGTGGCTGGCCTGGTTCACCACGCGGGAAACGGTCT
GATAAGAGACACCGGCATACTCTGCGACATCGTATAACGTTACTGGTTTCACATTCACCACCCTGAATTG
ACTCTCTTCCGGGCGCTATCATGCCATACCGCGAAAGGTTTTGCGCCATTCGATGGTGTCCGGGATCTCG
ACGCTCTCCCTTATGCGACTCCTGCATTAGGAAGCAGCCCAGTAGTAGGTTGAGGCCGTTGAGCACCGCC
GCCGCAAGGAATGGTGCATGCAAGGAGATGGCGCCCAACAGTCCCCCGGCCACGGGGCCTGCCACCATAC
CCACGCCGAAACAAGCGCTCATGAGCCCGAAGTGGCGAGCCCGATCTTCCCCATCGGTGATGTCGGCGAT
ATAGGCGCCAGCAACCGCACCTGTGGCGCCGGTGATGCCGGCCACGATGCGTCCGGCGTAGAGGATCGAG
ATCTCGATCCCGCGAAATTAATACGACTCACTATAGGGGAATTGTGAGCGGATAACAATTCCCCTCTAGA
AATAATTTTGTTTAACTTTAAGAAGGAGATATACCATGGGCAGCAGCCATCATCATCATCATCACAGCAG
CGGCCTGGTGCCGCGCGGCAGCCATATGGCTAGCATGACTGGTGGACAGCAAATGGGTCGCGGATCCTAC
CCATACGATGTTCCTGACTATGCGGGCTATCCCTATGACGTCCCGGACTATGCAGGATCCTATCCATATG
ACGTTCCAGATTACGCTGCTCAGTGCGGTTCAGGTGGATCTGGTTCTATGGACAAAGACTGCGAAATGAA
GCGCACCACCCTGGATAGCCCTCTGGGCAAGCTGGAACTGTCTGGGTGCGAACAGGGCCTGCACCGTATC
ATCTTCCTGGGCAAAGGAACATCTGCCGCCGACGCCGTGGAAGTGCCTGCCCCAGCCGCCGTGCTGGGCG
GACCAGAGCCACTGATCCAGGCCACCGCCTGGCTCAACGCCTACTTTCACCAGCCTGAGGCCATCGAGGA
GTTCCCTGTGCCAGCCCTGCACCACCCAGTGTTCCAGCAGGAGAGCTTTACCCGCCAGGTGCTGTGGAAA
CTGCTGAAAGTGGTGAAGTTCGGAGAGGTCATCAGCGAGAGCCACCTGGCCGCCCTGGTGGGCAATCCCG
CCGCCACCGCCGCCGTGAACACCGCCCTGGACGGAAATCCCGTGCCCATTCTGATCCCCTGCCACCGGGT
GGTGCAGGGCGACAGCGACGTGGGGCCCTACCTGGGCGGGCTCGCCGTGAAAGAGTGGCTGCTGGCCAAC
GAGGGCCACAGACTGGGCAAGCCTGGGCTGGGTTAAGGATCCGAATTCGAGCTCCGTCGACAAGCTTGCG
GCCGCACTCGAGCACCACCACCACCACCACTGAGATCCGGCTGCTAACAAAGCCCGAAAGGAAGCTGAGT
TGGCTGCTGCCACCGCTGAGCAATAACTAGCATAACCCCTTGGGGCCTCTAAACGGGTCTTGAGGGGTTT
TTTGCTGAAAGGAGGAACTA
